Addgene plasmid #166165: pDONR221-DDX5ΔIDR
Purpose: Gateway entry vector for N. furzeri DDX5ΔIDR(1-483) mutant
Depositing lab: Daniel Jarosz. Depositing organization: Stanford University. Publication: Identification of protein aggregates in the aging vertebrate brain with prion-like and phase-separation properties. Harel I, Chen YR, Ziv I, Singh PP, Heinzer D, Navarro Negredo P, Goshtchevsky U, Wang W, Astre G, Moses E, McKay A, Machado BE, Hebestreit K, Yin S, Sanchez Alvarado A, Jarosz DF, Brunet A. Cell Rep. 2024 Jun 25;43(6):112787. doi: 10.1016/j.celrep.2023.112787. Epub 2024 May 28. PubMed 38810650.
Backbone
  Vector backbone: pDONR221
  Vector type: Gateway Entry Vector
Growth in bacteria
  Bacterial resistance: Kanamycin, 50 μg/mL
  Growth temperature: 37°C
  Growth strain: DH5alpha
  Copy number: High Copy
Gene/Insert
  Gene/Insert name: DDX5ΔIDR(1-483)
  Species: N. furzeri
  Insert size (bp): 1449
  Mutation: deletion of 1450-1902
  Cloning method: Gateway Cloning
Terms and licenses: Academic/Nonprofit Terms; Industry Terms: Not Available to Industry
Depositor comments: Stopless entry clone. Please visit https://doi.org/10.1101/2022.02.26.482115 for bioRxiv preprint. Also see Chen and Harel et al. 2024 (https://doi.org/10.1016/j.devcel.2024.04.014)
How to cite: pDONR221-DDX5ΔIDR was a gift from Daniel Jarosz (Addgene plasmid # 166165 ; http://n2t.net/addgene:166165 ; RRID:Addgene_166165)
