[The description below was written by a language model from this plasmid's Addgene catalogue record and pLannotate feature annotations shown in this document.]
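Description:
pDONR221-DDX5ΔIDR is a Gateway entry clone built on the pDONR221 backbone. It carries a truncated coding sequence for the DEAD-box RNA helicase DDX5 from the African turquoise killifish, Nothobranchius furzeri. The plasmid is about 4.0 kb and is maintained in E. coli at high copy number through a ColE1/pUC-type origin, with selection provided by an aminoglycoside phosphotransferase gene conferring kanamycin resistance. As is typical of entry vectors, there is no promoter positioned to express the insert. The rrnB T1 and T2 terminators sit upstream of the cloning region to insulate it from read-through transcription. A T7 promoter lies beyond attL2 and points back toward the insert on the opposite strand. The short lacI and lacZα fragments flagged in the annotation appear to be backbone remnants rather than functional genes.

The 1,449 bp insert encodes residues 1–483 of DDX5; nucleotides 1450–1902 of the coding sequence have been deleted to remove the region the name designates as the IDR, presumably the intrinsically disordered region. The automated annotation labels this ORF by similarity to human DDX5, but the catalogue entry gives the species as N. furzeri. The insert is flanked by attL1 and attL2 sites, so an LR recombination reaction can transfer it directionally into any attR-containing destination vector. The depositor notes that the clone lacks a stop codon, which allows in-frame C-terminal fusion to tags or reporters supplied by the destination vector. The associated work concerns protein aggregates with prion-like and phase-separation properties in the aging vertebrate brain, which suggests the mutant is used to test how this region contributes to such behaviour in DDX5.
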