Features (pLannotate 1.2.2; 10 found; start..end, strand, type, name):
    121..213     +  CDS            lacI (fragment): lac repressor; lacI; The lac repressor binds to the lac operator to inhibit transcription in E. coli. This inhibition can be relieved by adding lactose or isopropyl-β-D-thiogalactopyranoside (IPTG).
    268..295     -  terminator     rrnB T2 terminator: transcription terminator T2 from the E. coli rrnB gene
    427..470     +  terminator     rrnB T1 terminator: Escherichia coli rrnB; transcription terminator T1 from the E. coli rrnB gene
    517..553     -  CDS            lacZα (fragment): LacZα fragment of β-galactosidase; lacZ fragment
    569..668     +  protein_bind   attL1: mutant version of attL; recombination site for the Gateway® LR reaction LR Clonase™
    686..2134    +  CDS            DDX5 (fragment): DDX5_HUMAN - Also known as G17P1, HELR, HLR1. Experimental evidence at protein level: Swiss-Prot protein existence level 1. Involved in the alternative regulation of pre-mRNA splicing; its RNA helicase activity is necessary for increasing tau exon 10 inclusion and occurs in a RBM4-dependent manner. Binds to the tau pre- mRNA in the stem-loop region downstream of exon 10. The rate of ATP hydrolysis is highly stimulated by single-stranded RNA. Involved in transcriptional regulation; the function is independent of the RNA helicase activity. Transcriptional coactivator for androgen receptor AR but
   2136..2235    -  protein_bind   attL2: mutant version of attL; recombination site for the Gateway® LR reaction LR Clonase™
   2253..2271    -  promoter       T7 promoter: promoter for bacteriophage T7 RNA polymerase
   2405..3214    +  CDS            KanR: aminoglycoside phosphotransferase; aph(3')-Ia; confers resistance to kanamycin in bacteria or G418 (Geneticin®) in eukaryotes
   3361..3949    +  rep_origin     ori: high-copy-number ColE1/pMB1/pBR322/pUC origin of replication
>Addgene plasmid #166165 | pDONR221-DDX5ΔIDR | addgene full sequence | sequence record 329500 | Addgene NGS Result
CTTTCCTGCGTTATCCCCTGATTCTGTGGATAACCGTATTACCGCCTTTGAGTGAGCTGATACCGCTCGC
CGCAGCCGAACGACCGAGCGCAGCGAGTCAGTGAGCGAGGAAGCGGAAGAGCGCCCAATACGCAAACCGC
CTCTCCCCGCGCGTTGGCCGATTCATTAATGCAGCTGGCACGACAGGTTTCCCGACTGGAAAGCGGGCAG
TGAGCGCAACGCAATTAATACGCGTACCGCTAGCCAGGAAGAGTTTGTAGAAACGCAAAAAGGCCATCCG
TCAGGATGGCCTTCTGCTTAGTTTGATGCCTGGCAGTTTATGGCGGGCGTCCTGCCCGCCACCCTCCGGG
CCGTTGCTTCACAACGTTCAAATCCGCTCCCGGCGGATTTGTCCTACTCAGGAGAGCGTTCACCGACAAA
CAACAGATAAAACGAAAGGCCCAGTCTTCCGACTGAGCCTTTCGTTTTATTTGATGCCTGGCAGTTCCCT
ACTCTCGCGTTAACGCTAGCATGGATGTTTTCCCAGTCACGACGTTGTAAAACGACGGCCAGTCTTAAGC
TCGGGCCCCAAATAATGATTTTATTTTGACTGATAGTGACCTGTTCGTTGCAACAAATTGATGAGCAATG
CTTTTTTATAATGCCAACTTTGTACAAAAAAGCAGGCTTCGAAGGAGATAACAAAATGCCTGGATTTGCA
GACAGAGACCGCGGCAGAGATAGAGGGTATGGGGGTGGCCCCCCTCGGTTTGGTGGCGGTGGGGGAGGAG
GCGGCAACAGAGGAGGACCTCTGCTGGGAAAGTTTGGAAACCCTGGTGAGAGGCTGCGCAAGAAGCACTG
GAACCTTGATGAACTACCAAAATTTCAAAAGAATTTCTACCAGGAACACCCAGATGTCACACACAGACCA
CTGCAGGAGGTTGACCAGTACCGCAGAAACAAAGAAGTTACAGTTAAAGGCAGAGATTGTCCCAAACCGA
TTGTAAAATTCCATGAAGCTGCTTTTCCCAACTACGTCATGGATGTCATTGTCAAACAGAACTGGACTGA
ACCAACTCCGATCCAGTCTCAGGGGTGGCCCATTGTCCTGAGTGGAAAAGACATGGTCGGCATCGCTCAA
ACGGGGTCTGGGAAGACTTTGGCATATCTTCTGCCTGCAGTCGTTCACATCCAACATCAGCCCTTCTTGG
AGCACGGAGACGGGCCTATTTGCTTGGTGCTGGCACCAACCCGTGAGCTGGCTCAGCAGGTGCAACAGGT
GGCTGCTGAGTACGGCAGGGCCTCCCGTCTCAAGAGTACATGCATCTATGGTGGTGCTCCCAAAGGACCA
CAAATCCGGGACCTTGAGAGGGGTGTTGAGATTTGCATCGCCACCCCAGGTCGCCTCATTGATTTCCTGG
AATGTGGTAAAACTAATTTGCGTCGTTGCACCTATCTAGTGCTGGATGAAGCTGACCGCATGCTGGACAT
GGGCTTTGAACCTCAGATCCGCAAGATAGTGGATCAAATACGGCCAGACCGTCAGACTCTGATGTGGAGT
GCCACCTGGCCTAAAGAAGTTCGTCAGCTGGCTGAGGACTTCTTGAAGGATTACGTCCAGATCAACATTG
GCGCCCTGCAGCTCAGCGCCAATCATAACATCCTGCAAATAGTAGATGTTTGCAATGACTTAGAAAAGGA
AGACAAACTGATTCGGTTGCTGGAGGAGATCATGAGTGAAAAGGAAAACAAGACCATCATTTTTGTGGAG
ACCAAAAGGCGTTGTGATGAGCTCACCAGGAGGATGAGAAGAGACGGATGGCCTGCAATGGGAATCCATG
GAGATAAGAGCCAGCAGGAGAGGGACTGGGTCCTTAACGAGTTCAGATTTGGCAAAGCTCCGATTCTCAT
TGCTACAGACGTGGCCTCCCGGGGCTTAGATGTGGAGGATGTGAAATTTGTCATCAATTATGACTACCCT
AACTCCTCTGAGGATTATATCCACCGCATTGGACGCACAGCCCGAAGTCAAAAAACGGGCACGGCCTACA
CCTTCTTCACCCCCAACAACATGAAACAGGCAGGTGACCTGATCTCTGTGCTCCGTGAAGCCAACCAGGC
CATCAACCCCAAACTGATCCAGATGGCTGAGGACGACCCAGCTTTCTTGTACAAAGTTGGCATTATAAGA
AAGCATTGCTTATCAATTTGTTGCAACGAACAGGTCACTATCAGTCAAAATAAAATCATTATTTGCCATC
CAGCTGATATCCCCTATAGTGAGTCGTATTACATGGTCATAGCTGTTTCCTGGCAGCTCTGGCCCGTGTC
TCAAAATCTCTGATGTTACATTGCACAAGATAAAAATATATCATCATGAACAATAAAACTGTCTGCTTAC
ATAAACAGTAATACAAGGGGTGTTATGAGCCATATTCAACGGGAAACGTCGAGGCCGCGATTAAATTCCA
ACATGGATGCTGATTTATATGGGTATAAATGGGCTCGCGATAATGTCGGGCAATCAGGTGCGACAATCTA
TCGCTTGTATGGGAAGCCCGATGCGCCAGAGTTGTTTCTGAAACATGGCAAAGGTAGCGTTGCCAATGAT
GTTACAGATGAGATGGTCAGACTAAACTGGCTGACGGAATTTATGCCTCTTCCGACCATCAAGCATTTTA
TCCGTACTCCTGATGATGCATGGTTACTCACCACTGCGATCCCCGGAAAAACAGCATTCCAGGTATTAGA
AGAATATCCTGATTCAGGTGAAAATATTGTTGATGCGCTGGCAGTGTTCCTGCGCCGGTTGCATTCGATT
CCTGTTTGTAATTGTCCTTTTAACAGCGATCGCGTATTTCGTCTCGCTCAGGCGCAATCACGAATGAATA
ACGGTTTGGTTGATGCGAGTGATTTTGATGACGAGCGTAATGGCTGGCCTGTTGAACAAGTCTGGAAAGA
AATGCATAAACTTTTGCCATTCTCACCGGATTCAGTCGTCACTCATGGTGATTTCTCACTTGATAACCTT
ATTTTTGACGAGGGGAAATTAATAGGTTGTATTGATGTTGGACGAGTCGGAATCGCAGACCGATACCAGG
ATCTTGCCATCCTATGGAACTGCCTCGGTGAGTTTTCTCCTTCATTACAGAAACGGCTTTTTCAAAAATA
TGGTATTGATAATCCTGATATGAATAAATTGCAGTTTCATTTGATGCTCGATGAGTTTTTCTAATCAGAA
TTGGTTAATTGGTTGTAACACTGGCAGAGCATTACGCTGACTTGACGGGACGGCGCAAGCTCATGACCAA
AATCCCTTAACGTGAGTTACGCGTCGTTCCACTGAGCGTCAGACCCCGTAGAAAAGATCAAAGGATCTTC
TTGAGATCCTTTTTTTCTGCGCGTAATCTGCTGCTTGCAAACAAAAAAACCACCGCTACCAGCGGTGGTT
TGTTTGCCGGATCAAGAGCTACCAACTCTTTTTCCGAAGGTAACTGGCTTCAGCAGAGCGCAGATACCAA
ATACTGTTCTTCTAGTGTAGCCGTAGTTAGGCCACCACTTCAAGAACTCTGTAGCACCGCCTACATACCT
CGCTCTGCTAATCCTGTTACCAGTGGCTGCTGCCAGTGGCGATAAGTCGTGTCTTACCGGGTTGGACTCA
AGACGATAGTTACCGGATAAGGCGCAGCGGTCGGGCTGAACGGGGGGTTCGTGCACACAGCCCAGCTTGG
AGCGAACGACCTACACCGAACTGAGATACCTACAGCGTGAGCTATGAGAAAGCGCCACGCTTCCCGAAGG
GAGAAAGGCGGACAGGTATCCGGTAAGCGGCAGGGTCGGAACAGGAGAGCGCACGAGGGAGCTTCCAGGG
GGAAACGCCTGGTATCTTTATAGTCCTGTCGGGTTTCGCCACCTCTGACTTGAGCGTCGATTTTTGTGAT
GCTCGTCAGGGGGGCGGAGCCTATGGAAAAACGCCAGCAACGCGGCCTTTTTACGGTTCCTGGCCTTTTG
CTGGCCTTTTGCTCACATGTT
