>Addgene plasmid #166165 | pDONR221-DDX5ΔIDR | depositor partial sequence | sequence record 322714 | insert sequence
ATGCCTGGATTTGCAGACAGAGACCGCGGCAGAGATAGAGGGTATGGGGGTGGCCCCCCTCGGTTTGGTG
GCGGTGGGGGAGGAGGCGGCAACAGAGGAGGACCTCTGCTGGGAAAGTTTGGAAACCCTGGTGAGAGGCT
GCGCAAGAAGCACTGGAACCTTGATGAACTACCAAAATTTCAAAAGAATTTCTACCAGGAACACCCAGAT
GTCACACACAGACCACTGCAGGAGGTTGACCAGTACCGCAGAAACAAAGAAGTTACAGTTAAAGGCAGAG
ATTGTCCCAAACCGATTGTAAAATTCCATGAAGCTGCTTTTCCCAACTACGTCATGGATGTCATTGTCAA
ACAGAACTGGACTGAACCAACTCCGATCCAGTCTCAGGGGTGGCCCATTGTCCTGAGTGGAAAAGACATG
GTCGGCATCGCTCAAACGGGGTCTGGGAAGACTTTGGCATATCTTCTGCCTGCAGTCGTTCACATCCAAC
ATCAGCCCTTCTTGGAGCACGGAGACGGGCCTATTTGCTTGGTGCTGGCACCAACCCGTGAGCTGGCTCA
GCAGGTGCAACAGGTGGCTGCTGAGTACGGCAGGGCCTCCCGTCTCAAGAGTACATGCATCTATGGTGGT
GCTCCCAAAGGACCACAAATCCGGGACCTTGAGAGGGGTGTTGAGATTTGCATCGCCACCCCAGGTCGCC
TCATTGATTTCCTGGAATGTGGTAAAACTAATTTGCGTCGTTGCACCTATCTAGTGCTGGATGAAGCTGA
CCGCATGCTGGACATGGGCTTTGAACCTCAGATCCGCAAGATAGTGGATCAAATACGGCCAGACCGTCAG
ACTCTGATGTGGAGTGCCACCTGGCCTAAAGAAGTTCGTCAGCTGGCTGAGGACTTCTTGAAGGATTACG
TCCAGATCAACATTGGCGCCCTGCAGCTCAGCGCCAATCATAACATCCTGCAAATAGTAGATGTTTGCAA
TGACTTAGAAAAGGAAGACAAACTGATTCGGTTGCTGGAGGAGATCATGAGTGAAAAGGAAAACAAGACC
ATCATTTTTGTGGAGACCAAAAGGCGTTGTGATGAGCTCACCAGGAGGATGAGAAGAGACGGATGGCCTG
CAATGGGAATCCATGGAGATAAGAGCCAGCAGGAGAGGGACTGGGTCCTTAACGAGTTCAGATTTGGCAA
AGCTCCGATTCTCATTGCTACAGACGTGGCCTCCCGGGGCTTAGATGTGGAGGATGTGAAATTTGTCATC
AATTATGACTACCCTAACTCCTCTGAGGATTATATCCACCGCATTGGACGCACAGCCCGAAGTCAAAAAA
CGGGCACGGCCTACACCTTCTTCACCCCCAACAACATGAAACAGGCAGGTGACCTGATCTCTGTGCTCCG
TGAAGCCAACCAGGCCATCAACCCCAAACTGATCCAGATGGCTGAGGAC
